>Addgene plasmid #115405 | AAEL003747 PK R | addgene full sequence | sequence record 221098 | Addgene NGS Result
GTGTGTCAGTTAGGGTGTGGAAAGTCCCCAGGCTCCCCAGCAGGCAGAAGTATGCAAAGCATGCATCTCA
ATTAGTCAGCAACCAGGTGTGGAAAGTCCCCAGGCTCCCCAGCAGGCAGAAGTATGCAAAGCATGCATCT
CAATTAGTCAGCAACCATAGTCCCGCCCCTAACTCCGCCCATCCCGCCCCTAACTCCGCCCAGTTCCGCC
CATTCTCCGCCCCATGGCTGACTAATTTTTTTTATTTATGCAGAGGCCGAGGCCGCCTCGGCCTCTGAGC
TATTCCAGAAGTAGTGAGGAGGCTTTTTTGGAGGCCTAGGCTTTTGCAAAAAGCTCCTCGATCGAGGGGC
TCGCATCTCTCCTTCACGCGCCCGCCGCCCTACCTGAGGCCGCCATCCACGCCGGTTGAGTCGCGTTCTG
CCGCCTCCCGCCTGTGGTGCCTCCTGAACTGCGTCCGCCGTCTAGGTAAGTTTAAAGCTCAGGTCGAGAC
CGGGCCTTTGTCCGGCGCTCCCTTGGAGCCTACCTAGACTCAGCCGGCTCTCCACGCTTTGCCTGACCCT
GCTTGCTCAACTCTACGTCTTTGTTTCGTTTTCTGTTCTGCGCCGTTACAGATCCAAGCTCTGAAAAACC
AGAAAGTTAACTGGTAAGTTTAGTCTTTTTGTCTTTTATTTCAGGTCCCGGATCCGGTGGTGGTGCAAAT
CAAAGAACTGCTCCTCAGTGGATGTTGCCTTTACTTCTAGGCCTGTACGGAAGTGTTACTTCTGCTCTAA
AAGCTGCGGAATTCCGGAATTTCCTCGAGATGGTAACGGCCGCCACGAGCTCGAGTTTCGTCACGGCAAC
CGATGGAGACGCGCCCGGAGTGGATGGCTTCACGACGAGAAACGGAACCGGCGTGGATGTTCTGCTCCAG
TTGCCGGCCGTCGTTTCGATCAACGGTTCCACTGGAAACGGCGAAGTGATGAATGAAAACTTTGGCACCA
AAGCCGATTCCATCTGCATCATACTGCCCATTACCATCTTCTATTGCTTCATCTTCGTCGTCGGCATTGT
GGGAAACCTGGCCATCTGTATTGTGATTGCCAAGAATCGGTCGATGCACACGGCCACCAATTACTATCTG
TTCAATTTGGCCGTTTCGGACTTCCTGCTGCTGCTGTTCGGCATGCCCCTGGAGGTCTACGGAACGTGGT
ATCCTTATGCATATCCATTTAACCAAGTGGCTTGCATCATCACCGGGCTGCTCTCGGAGACGGCCACCAA
CGCCACCGTGCTGACAATAACTTCCTTCACCGTAGAACGCTACATCGCCATCTGCCATCCGTTTCGATCA
CATACTATGTCCAAGCTTTCGCGGGCAATCAAGTTCGTCATCGCAATCTGGCTGGTGGCGTTCGGATTGG
CCACCCCACAGGCGCTGCAGTTCGGCGTGGTGGAAAGCGCTCACACGAGGCTCTGTACGATCAAAAACCG
TCACTTCGAGCACGCCTTCGAGGTGTCCAGTTTCCTGTTCTTCGTCGGTCCGATGACGGTCATCGCCGTG
CTGTACGTGCTAATTGGGATCAAACTCCGCAAGAGCAAGCTGCTGCAGGGCGTCAAACGGCAGGGGGCCA
GCATCGGAAGCGGCGCAAACGGCATCCATCATCACGGCGGTGGAATGACCACTTCCGGCGGTGGCGCTGG
CTTTCGGTCCGTCAGCGGACAGACACGTGTGATACGAATGCTCGTGGCCGTGGTGGCGACGTTCTTTTTC
TGCTGGGCACCGTTCCACGCACAACGACTGATGGCCGTGTACGGAGCCGTTACCAACACGGATAATGAGT
TTTTCTTCCAGGTGTACACCTATCTAACATACATATCCGGCATATTGTACTTTCTGTCGACGTGCATCAA
CCCGCTGCTGTATCATATCATGAGCCACAAATTTCGGGACGCTTCCAGGCGCACCCTCAAACTGGGCTGC
TGTGGCATCGATTCGAAGCGGTCCGACGCCCAGAACCACACCTACAGTGCCCTCTCGCGGTACGGAATAA
CCGGCAACGGAGGCTCCTTCAAAACGGGCGCAAATGCTCAATACGGTACTCCGGTAGCCCAAAATCGCCC
GAGCACGGACATGCAGTTCTGCCAGCAAGAGTCGGAAATGTCCCTACTACGGAGCGAACCCGGTCGTTGT
TTGAAGTCCGAGGCGCACTGCGTCTCCATCAGCAGTCAATCAACGATCATAACCACCCTGAGCCACAGTG
GTACTACGCGATCGTCCTCGATCGAGCGGAAACAACCCAACGGACGTCCCGTCTACCGCACTTCCGGAAG
TTTCGGATCGCGAGGGAGCATTCGCACCGGAGTACCACTAGAGAACGGAGACCCGGGCGGTCGACTGTCC
ACCATTGCGGAGAAGCTACGCCGAGGCACCAAGAAAGTACTCCAGTTCAGCAAATCTCCGTCAACCTCGC
CGACGAAGACTTCAACCGGAAGCGTATCCGCGCCCGATCGGGACGCCAAACGACGCTGGTTACGCAAGAA
GGAAAGCGTCGACTCGGTCGACACCAACACGATAAGCAATTCCAGTCTGAAGGAGTACGACGAAGAGGAG
TTTTCCAGTGCGGAACTAGCTAAATTTATGGCCGAAATCAACAATGAGATTCGCTGAGCGGCCGCTAGAC
TAGTCTAGAGAAAAAACCTCCCACACCTCCCCCTGAACCTGAAACATAAAATGAATGCAATTGTTGTTGT
TAACTTGTTTATTGCAGCTTATAATGGTTACAAATAAAGCAATAGCATCACAAATTTCACAAATAAAGCA
TTTTTTTCACTGCATTCTAGTTGTGGTTTGTCCAAACTCATCAATGTATCTTATCATGTCTGGATCCCCG
GGTACCGAGCTCGAATTAATTCCTCTTCCGCTTCCTCGCTCACTGACTCGCTGCGCTCGGTCGTTCGGCT
GCGGCGAGCGGTATCAGCTCACTCAAAGGCGGTAATACGGTTATCCACAGAATCAGGGGATAACGCAGGA
AAGAACATGTGAGCAAAAGGCCAGCAAAAGGCCAGGAACCGTAAAAAGGCCGCGTTGCTGGCGTTTTTCC
ATAGGCTCCGCCCCCCTGACGAGCATCACAAAAATCGACGCTCAAGTCAGAGGTGGCGAAACCCGACAGG
ACTATAAAGATACCAGGCGTTTCCCCCTGGAAGCTCCCTCGTGCGCTCTCCTGTTCCGACCCTGCCGCTT
ACCGGATACCTGTCCGCCTTTCTCCCTTCGGGAAGCGTGGCGCTTTCTCATAGCTCACGCTGTAGGTATC
TCAGTTCGGTGTAGGTCGTTCGCTCCAAGCTGGGCTGTGTGCACGAACCCCCCGTTCAGCCCGACCGCTG
CGCCTTATCCGGTAACTATCGTCTTGAGTCCAACCCGGTAAGACACGACTTATCGCCACTGGCAGCAGCC
ACTGGTAACAGGATTAGCAGAGCGAGGTATGTAGGCGGTGCTACAGAGTTCTTGAAGTGGTGGCCTAACT
ACGGCTACACTAGAAGAACAGTATTTGGTATCTGCGCTCTGCTGAAGCCAGTTACCTTCGGAAAAAGAGT
TGGTAGCTCTTGATCCGGCAAACAAACCACCGCTGGTAGCGGTGGTTTTTTTGTTTGCAAGCAGCAGATT
ACGCGCAGAAAAAAAGGATCTCAAGAAGATCCTTTGATCTTTTCTACGGGGTCTGACGCTCAGTGGAACG
AAAACTCACGTTAAGGGATTTTGGTCATGAGATTATCAAAAAGGATCTTCACCTAGATCCTTTTAAATTA
AAAATGAAGTTTTAAATCAATCTAAAGTATATATGAGTAAACTTGGTCTGACAGTTACCAATGCTTAATC
AGTGAGGCACCTATCTCAGCGATCTGTCTATTTCGTTCATCCATAGTTGCCTGACTCCCCGTCGTGTAGA
TAACTACGATACGGGAGGGCTTACCATCTGGCCCCAGTGCTGCAATGATACCGCGAGACCCACGCTCACC
GGCTCCAGATTTATCAGCAATAAACCAGCCAGCCGGAAGGGCCGAGCGCAGAAGTGGTCCTGCAACTTTA
TCCGCCTCCATCCAGTCTATTAATTGTTGCCGGGAAGCTAGAGTAAGTAGTTCGCCAGTTAATAGTTTGC
GCAACGTTGTTGCCATTGCTACAGGCATCGTGGTGTCACGCTCGTCGTTTGGTATGGCTTCATTCAGCTC
CGGTTCCCAACGATCAAGGCGAGTTACATGATCCCCCATGTTGTGCAAAAAAGCGGTTAGCTCCTTCGGT
CCTCCGATCGTTGTCAGAAGTAAGTTGGCCGCAGTGTTATCACTCATGGTTATGGCAGCACTGCATAATT
CTCTTACTGTCATGCCATCCGTAAGATGCTTTTCTGTGACTGGTGAGTACTCAACCAAGTCATTCTGAGA
ATAGTGTATGCGGCGACCGAGTTGCTCTTGCCCGGCGTCAATACGGGATAATACCGCGCCACATAGCAGA
ACTTTAAAAGTGCTCATCATTGGAAAACGTTCTTCGGGGCGAAAACTCTCAAGGATCTTACCGCTGTTGA
GATCCAGTTCGATGTAACCCACTCGTGCACCCAACTGATCTTCAGCATCTTTTACTTTCACCAGCGTTTC
TGGGTGAGCAAAAACAGGAAGGCAAAATGCCGCAAAAAAGGGAATAAGGGCGACACGGAAATGTTGAATA
CTCATACTCTTCCTTTTTCAATATTATTGAAGCATTTATCAGGGTTATTGTCTCATGAGCGGATACATAT
TTGAATGTATTTAGAAAAATAAACAAATAGGGGTTCCGCGCACATTTCCCCGAAAAGTGCCACCTGCAAG
CTTGGCTGTGGAAT
Features (pLannotate 1.2.2; 8 found; start..end, strand, type, name):
      1..330     +  promoter       SV40 promoter: SV40 enhancer and early promoter
    346..614     +  LTR            5' LTR (truncated): truncated 5' long terminal repeat (LTR) from human T-cell leukemia virus (HTLV) type 1
    644..740     +  intron         SV40 intron: modified SV40 intron with splice donor and acceptor sites
    938..1948    +  CDS            PK1-R (fragment): PK1R_DROME - Experimental evidence at transcript level: Swiss-Prot protein existence level 2. Receptor for the neuropeptide CAP-3/pyrokinin-1 (TGPSASSGLWFGPRL-amide) (PubMed:16054112). Also activated weakly by other neuropeptides terminating in the sequence PRL-amide including pyrokinin-2, Hug-gamma, and ecdysis-triggering-hormone-1 (PubMed:12177421, PubMed:16054112). The activity of this receptor is mediated by G proteins which activate a phosphatidyl-inositol-calcium second messenger system (PubMed:16054112). From Drosophila melanogaster (Fruit fly).
   2732..2866    +  polyA_signal   SV40 poly(A) signal: SV40 polyadenylation signal
   3076..3664    -  rep_origin     ori: high-copy-number ColE1/pMB1/pBR322/pUC origin of replication
   3835..4695    -  CDS            AmpR: β-lactamase; bla; confers resistance to ampicillin, carbenicillin, and related antibiotics
   4696..4800    -  promoter       AmpR promoter: bla
