[The description below was written by a language model from this plasmid's Addgene catalogue record and pLannotate feature annotations shown in this document.]
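Description:
AAEL003747 PK R is a mammalian expression plasmid built on the pME18s backbone that carries the coding sequence of the Aedes aegypti gene AAEL003747 (also annotated as GPRGHP1), a candidate neuropeptide receptor. The sequenced plasmid is about 4.8 kb. It is maintained in E. coli through a high-copy ColE1/pUC-type origin and selected with ampicillin via a β-lactamase gene driven by its own bla promoter. No mammalian selection marker appears in the feature table, which is consistent with use in transient transfection.

Expression is driven by the composite promoter arrangement characteristic of this backbone. The SV40 enhancer and early promoter is followed by a truncated segment of the HTLV-1 5' LTR, which boosts transcript output, and by a modified SV40 intron with splice donor and acceptor sites that promotes efficient mRNA processing. The insert lies downstream of these elements, and an SV40 polyadenylation signal terminates the transcript. Automated annotation matched roughly 1 kb of the insert to the Drosophila melanogaster pyrokinin-1 receptor, a G protein-coupled receptor that signals through a phosphatidylinositol-calcium pathway. This is a homology-based match to part of the mosquito sequence, and it agrees with the "PK R" designation in the plasmid name. No epitope tags or reporters are annotated.

The record is inconsistent about cloning: it lists Gateway cloning as the method, while the depositor comment says the coding sequence was inserted using NotI and XhoI sites. The stated purpose is expression of the mosquito receptor in mammalian cells, and the associated work concerns small-molecule agonists of an Ae. aegypti neuropeptide receptor, suggesting use in heterologous cell-based assays of receptor activation.
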