Addgene plasmid #115405: AAEL003747 PK R
Purpose: Expresses Ae. aegypti receptor in mammalian cells
Depositing lab: Leslie Vosshall. Depositing organization: Rockefeller University. Publication: Small-Molecule Agonists of Ae. aegypti Neuropeptide Y Receptor Block Mosquito Biting. Duvall LB, Ramos-Espiritu L, Barsoum KE, Glickman JF, Vosshall LB. Cell. 2019 Feb 7;176(4):687-701.e5. doi: 10.1016/j.cell.2018.12.004. PubMed 30735632.
Backbone
  Vector backbone: pME18s
  Vector type: Mammalian Expression
Growth in bacteria
  Bacterial resistance: Ampicillin, 100 μg/mL
  Growth temperature: 37°C
  Growth strain: DH5alpha
  Copy number: High Copy
Gene/Insert
  Gene/Insert name: AAEL003747
  Species: Aedes aegypti
  Entrez Gene: LOC5578924 (a.k.a. AaeL_AAEL003747, AAEL003747, AAEL003761, GPRGHP1)
  Cloning method: Gateway Cloning
Terms and licenses: Academic/Nonprofit Terms; Industry Terms: Not Available to Industry
Depositor comments: The neuropeptide CDS was inserted into the pME18s plasmid using NotI and XhoI sites.
How to cite: AAEL003747 PK R was a gift from Leslie Vosshall (Addgene plasmid # 115405 ; http://n2t.net/addgene:115405 ; RRID:Addgene_115405)
