>Addgene plasmid #115405 | AAEL003747 PK R | depositor partial sequence | sequence record 217411 | neuropeptide CDS
ATGGTAACGGCCGCCACGAGCTCGAGTTTCGTCACGGCAACCGATGGAGACGCGCCCGGAGTGGATGGCT
TCACGACGAGAAACGGAACCGGCGTGGATGTTCTGCTCCAGTTGCCGGCCGTCGTTTCGATCAACGGTTC
CACTGGAAACGGCGAAGTGATGAATGAAAACTTTGGCACCAAAGCCGATTCCATCTGCATCATACTGCCC
ATTACCATCTTCTATTGCTTCATCTTCGTCGTCGGCATTGTGGGAAACCTGGCCATCTGTATTGTGATTG
CCAAGAATCGGTCGATGCACACGGCCACCAATTACTATCTGTTCAATTTGGCCGTTTCGGACTTCCTGCT
GCTGCTGTTCGGCATGCCCCTGGAGGTCTACGGAACGTGGTATCCTTATGCATATCCATTTAACCAAGTG
GCTTGCATCATCACCGGGCTGCTCTCGGAGACGGCCACCAACGCCACCGTGCTGACAATAACTTCCTTCA
CCGTAGAACGCTACATCGCCATCTGCCATCCGTTTCGATCACATACTATGTCCAAGCTTTCGCGGGCAAT
CAAGTTCGTCATCGCAATCTGGCTGGTGGCGTTCGGATTGGCCACCCCACAGGCGCTGCAGTTCGGCGTG
GTGGAAAGCGCTCACACGAGGCTCTGTACGATCAAAAACCGTCACTTCGAGCACGCCTTCGAGGTGTCCA
GTTTCCTGTTCTTCGTCGGTCCGATGACGGTCATCGCCGTGCTGTACGTGCTAATTGGGATCAAACTCCG
CAAGAGCAAGCTGCTGCAGGGCGTCAAACGGCAGGGGGCCAGCATCGGAAGCGGCGCAAACGGCATCCAT
CATCACGGCGGTGGAATGACCACTTCCGGCGGTGGCGCTGGCTTTCGGTCCGTCAGCGGACAGACACGTG
TGATACGAATGCTCGTGGCCGTGGTGGCGACGTTCTTTTTCTGCTGGGCACCGTTCCACGCACAACGACT
GATGGCCGTGTACGGAGCCGTTACCAACACGGATAATGAGTTTTTCTTCCAGGTGTACACCTATCTAACA
TACATATCCGGCATATTGTACTTTCTGTCGACGTGCATCAACCCGCTGCTGTATCATATCATGAGCCACA
AATTTCGGGACGCTTCCAGGCGCACCCTCAAACTGGGCTGCTGTGGCATCGATTCGAAGCGGTCCGACGC
CCAGAACCACACCTACAGTGCCCTCTCGCGGTACGGAATAACCGGCAACGGAGGCTCCTTCAAAACGGGC
GCAAATGCTCAATACGGTACTCCGGTAGCCCAAAATCGCCCGAGCACGGACATGCAGTTCTGCCAGCAAG
AGTCGGAAATGTCCCTACTACGGAGCGAACCCGGTCGTTGTTTGAAGTCCGAGGCGCACTGCGTCTCCAT
CAGCAGTCAATCAACGATCATAACCACCCTGAGCCACAGTGGTACTACGCGATCGTCCTCGATCGAGCGG
AAACAACCCAACGGACGTCCCGTCTACCGCACTTCCGGAAGTTTCGGATCGCGAGGGAGCATTCGCACCG
GAGTACCACTAGAGAACGGAGACCCGGGCGGTCGACTGTCCACCATTGCGGAGAAGCTACGCCGAGGCAC
CAAGAAAGTACTCCAGTTCAGCAAATCTCCGTCAACCTCGCCGACGAAGACTTCAACCGGAAGCGTATCC
GCGCCCGATCGGGACGCCAAACGACGCTGGTTACGCAAGAAGGAAAGCGTCGACTCGGTCGACACCAACA
CGATAAGCAATTCCAGTCTGAAGGAGTACGACGAAGAGGAGTTTTCCAGTGCGGAACTAGCTAAATTTAT
GGCCGAAATCAACAATGAGATTCGCTGA
